>Addgene plasmid #122034 | pAC1-V16-Luc | addgene full sequence | sequence record 234911 | Addgene Partial NGS Result
KRRSGGGGGGGGGGGGGGGGGGGGGGGGGCCACTCCCTCTCTGCGCGCTCGCTCGCTCACTGAGGCCGCC
CGGGCAAAGCCCGGGCGTCGGGCGACCTTTGGTCGCCCGGCCTCAGTGAGCGAGCGAGCGCGCAGAGAGG
GAGTGGCCAACTCCATCACTAGGGGTTCCTCAGATCTTCAGCTTGGTCGAGCTGGATACTTCCCGTCCGC
CAGGGGGACATGCCGGCGATGCTGAAGGTCGCGCGCATTCCCGATGAAGAGGCCGGTTACCGCCTGTTGA
CCTGGTGGGACGGGCAGGGCGCCGCCCGAGTCTTCGCCTCGGCGGCGGGCGCTCTGCTCATGGAGCGCGC
GTCCGGGGCCGGGGACCTTGCACAGATAGCGTGGTCCGGCCAGGACGACGAGGCTTGCAGGATCATAATC
AGCCATACCACATTTGTAGAGGTTTTACTTGCTTTAAAAAACCTCCCACACCTCCCCCTGAACCTGAAAC
ATAAAATGAATGCAATTGTTGTTGTTAACTTGTTTATTGCAGCTTATAATGGTTACAAATAAAGCAATAG
CATCACAAATTTCACAAATAAAGCATTTTTTTCACTGCATTCTAGTTGTGGTTTGTCCAAACTCATCAAT
GTATCTTATCATGTCTGGATCCTTACTTAGTTACCCGGGGAGCATGTCAAGGTCAAAATCGTCAAGAGCG
TCAGCAGGCAGCATATCAAGGTCAAAGTCGTCAAGGGCATCGGCTGGGAGCATGTCTAAGTCAAAATCGT
CAAGGGCGTCGGTCGGCCCGCCGCTTTCGCACTTTAGCTGTTTCTCCAGGCCACATATGATTAGTTCCAG
GCCGAAAAGGAAGGCAGGTTCGGCTCCCTGCCGGTCGAACAGCTCAATTGCTTGTTTCAGAAGTGGGGGC
ATAGAATCGGTGGTAGGTGTCTCTCTTTCCTCTTTTGCTACTTGATGCTCCTGTTCCTCCAATACGCAGC
CCAGTGTAAAGTGGCCCACGGCGGACAGAGCGTACAGTGCGTTCTCCAGGGAGAAGCCTTGCTGACACAG
GAACGCGAGCTGATTTTCCAGGGTTTCGTACTGTTTCTCTGTTGGGCGGGTGCCGAGATGCACTTTAGCC
CCGTCGCGATGTGAGAGGAGAGCACAGCGGTATGACTTGGCGTTGTTCCGCAGAAAGTCTTGCCATGACT
CGCCTTCCAGGGGGCAGGAGTGGGTATGATGCCTGTCCAGCATCTCGATTGGCAGGGCATCGAGCAGGGC
CCGCTTGTTCTTCACGTGCCAGTACAGGGTAGGCTGCTCAACTCCCAGCTTTTGAGCGAGTTTCCTTGTC
GTCAGGCCTTCGATACCGACTCCATTGAGTAATTCCAGAGCAGAGTTTATGATTTTGCTCTTGTCCAGTC
TAGACATATGAATTCGGGGCCGCGGAGGCTGGATCGGTCCCGGTGTCTTCTATGGAGGTCAAAACAGCGT
GGATGGCGTCTCCAGGCGATCTGACGGTTCACTAAACGAGCTCTGCTTATATAGGCCTCCCACCGTACAC
GCCTACCTCGACCCGGGTACCGAGCTCGACTTTCACTTTTCTCTATCACTGATAGGGAGTGGTAAACTCG
ACTTTCACTTTTCTCTATCACTGATAGGGAGTGGTAAACTCGACTTTCACTTTTCTCTATCACTGATAGG
GAGTGGTAAACTCGACTTTCACTTTTCTCTATCACTGATAGGGAGTGGTAAACTCGACTTTCACTTTTCT
CTATCACTGATAGGGAGTGGTAAACTCGACTTTCACTTTTCTCTATCACTGATAGGGAGTGGTAAACTCG
ACTTTCACTTTTCTCTATCACTGATAGGGAGTGGTAAACTCGACTTTCACTTTTCTCTATCACTGATAGG
GAGTGGTAAACTCGACCTATATAAGCAGAGCTCGTTTAGTGAACCGTCAGATCGCCTGGAGACGCCATCC
ACGCTGTTTTGACCTCCATAGAAGACACCGGGACCGATCCAGCCTCCGCGGCCCCGAATTCTGCAGTCGA
CATGGAAGACGCCAAAAACATAAAGAAAGGCCCGGCGCCATTCTATCCGCTGGAAGATGGAACCGCTGGA
GAGCAACTGCATAAGGCTATGAAGAGATACGCCCTGGTTCCTGGAACAATTGCTTTTACAGATGCACATA
TCGAGGTGGACATCACTTACGCTGAGTACTTCGAAATGTCCGTTCGGTTGGCAGAAGCTATGAAACGATA
TGGGCTGAATACAAATCACAGAATCGTCGTATGCAGTGAAAACTCTCTTCAATTCTTTATGCCGGTGTTG
GGCGCGTTATTTATCGGAGTTGCAGTTGCGCCCGCGAACGACATTTATAATGAACGTGAATTGCTCAACA
GTATGGGCATTTCGCAGCCTACCGTGGTGTTCGTTTCCAAAAAGGGGTTGCAAAAAATTTTGAACGTGCA
AAAAAAGCTCCCAATCATCCAAAAAATTATTATCATGGATTCTAAAACGGATTACCAGGGATTTCAGTCG
ATGTACACGTTCGTCACATCTCATCTACCTCCCGGTTTTAATGAATACGATTTTGTGCCAGAGTCCTTCG
ATAGGGACAAGACAATTGCACTGATCATGAACTCCTCTGGATCTACTGGTCTGCCTAAAGGTGTCGCTCT
GCCTCATAGAACTGCCTGCGTGAGATTCTCGCATGCCAGAGATCCTATTTTTGGCAATCAAATCATTCCG
GATACTGCGATTTTAAGTGTTGTTCCATTCCATCACGGTTTTGGAATGTTTACTACACTCGGATATTTGA
TATGTGGATTTCGAGTCGTCTTAATGTATAGATTTGAAGAAGAGCTGTTTCTGAGGAGCCTTCAGGATTA
CAAGATTCAAAGTGCGCTGCTGGTGCCAACCCTATTCTCCTTCTTCGCCAAAAGCACTCTGATTGACAAA
TACGATTTATCTAATTTACACGAAATTGCTTCTGGTGGCGCTCCCCTCTCTAAGGAAGTCGGGGAAGCGG
TTGCCAAGAGGTTCCATCTGCCAGGTATCAGGCAAGGATATGGGCTCACTGAGACTACATCAGCTATTCT
GATTACACCCGAGGGGGATGATAAACCGGGCGCGGTCGGTAAAGTTGTTCCATTTTTTGAAGCGAAGGTT
GTGGATCTGGATACCGGGAAAACGCTGGGCGTTAATCAAAGAGGCGAACTGTGTGTGAGAGGTCCTATGA
TTATGTCCGGTTATGTAAACAATCCGGAAGCGACCAACGCCTTGATTGACAAGGATGGATGGCTACATTC
TGGAGACATAGCTTACTGGGACGAAGACGAACACTTCTTCATCGTTGACCGCCTGAAGTCTCTGATTAAG
TACAAAGGCTATCAGGTGGCTCCCGCTGAATTGGAATCCATCTTGCTCCAACACCCCAACATCTTCGACG
CAGGTGTCGCAGGTCTTCCCGACGATGACGCCGGTGAACTTCCCGCCGCCGTTGTTGTTTTGGAGCACGG
AAAGACGATGACGGAAAAAGAGATCGTGGATTACGTCGCCAGTCAAGTAACAACCGCGAAAAAGTTGCGC
GGAGGAGTTGTGTTTGTGGACGAAGTACCGAAAGGTCTTACCGGAAAACTCGACGCAAGAAAAATCAGAG
AGATCCTCATAAAGGCCAAGAAGGGCGGAAAGATCGCCGTGTAAGCGGCCGCGACTCTAGCTAGAGGATC
TTTGTGAAGGAACCTTACTTCTGTGGTGTGACATAATTGGACAAACTACCTACAGAGATTTAAAGCTCTA
AGGTAAATATAAAATTTTTAAGTGTATAATGTGTTAAACTACTGATTCTAATTGTTTGTGTATTTTAGAT
TCCAACCTATGGAACTGATGAATGGGAGCAGTGGTGGAATGCCTTTAATGAGGAAAACCTGTTTTGCTCA
GAAGAAATGCCATCTAGTGATGATGAGGCTACTGCTGACTCTCAACATTCTACTCCTCCAAAAAAGAAGA
GAAAGGTAGAAGACCCCAAGGACTTTCCTTCAGAATTGCTAAGTTTTTTGAGTCATGCTGTGTTTAGTAA
TAGAACTCTTGCTTGCTTTGCTATTTACACCACAAAGGAAAAAGCTGCACTGCTATACAAGAAAATTATG
GAAAAATATTCTGTAACCTTTATAAGTAGGCATAACAGTTATAATCATAACATACTGTTTTTTCTTACTC
CACACAGGCATAGAGTGTCTGCTATTAATAACTATGCTCAAAAATTGTGTACCTTTAGCTTTTTAATTTG
TAAAGGGGTTAATAAGGAATATTTGATGTATAGTGCCTTGACTAGAGATCATAATCAGCCATACCACATT
TGTAGAGGTTTTACTTGCTTTAAAAAACCTCCCACACCTCCCCCTGAACCTGAAACATAAAATGAATGCA
ATTGTTGTTGTTAACTTGTTTATTGCAGCTTATAATGGTTACAAATAAAGCAATAGCATCACAAATTTCA
CAAATAAAGCATTTTTTTCACTGCATTCTAGTTGTGGTTTGTCCAAACTCATCAATGTATCTTATCATGT
CTGGATCGAAGATCTGAGGAACCCCTAGTGATGGAGTTGGCCACTCCCYCYCTGCAGCCTGCATTAATGA
ATCGGCCAACGCGCGGGGAGAGGCGGTTTGCGYMWYKSSCKCTCTKCGCGCTCSCTCGCTCACTGACTCG
CTGCGCTCGGTCGTTCGGCTGCGGCGAGCGGTATCAGCTCACTCAAAGGCGGTAATACGGTTATCCACAG
AATCAGGGGATAACGCAGGAAAGAACATGTGAGCAAAAGGCCAGCAAAAGGCCAGGAACCGTAAAAAGGC
CGCGTTGCTGGCGTTTTTCCATAGGCTCCGCCCCCCTGACGAGCATCACAAAAATCGACGCTCAAGTCAG
AGGTGGCGAAACCCGACAGGACTATAAAGATACCAGGCGTTTCCCCCTGGAAGCTCCCTCGTGCGCTCTC
CTGTTCCGACCCTGCCGCTTACCGGATACCTGTCCGCCTTTCTCCCTTCGGGAAGCGTGGCGCTTTCTCA
TAGCTCACGCTGTAGGTATCTCAGTTCGGTGTAGGTCGTTCGCTCCAAGCTGGGCTGTGTGCACGAACCC
CCCGTTCAGCCCGACCGCTGCGCCTTATCCGGTAACTATCGTCTTGAGTCCAACCCGGTAAGACACGACT
TATCGCCACTGGCAGCAGCCACTGGTAACAGGATTAGCAGAGCGAGGTATGTAGGCGGTGCTACAGAGTT
CTTGAAGTGGTGGCCTAACTACGGCTACACTAGAAGAACAGTATTTGGTATCTGCGCTCTGCTGAAGCCA
GTTACCTTCGGAAAAAGAGTTGGTAGCTCTTGATCCGGCAAACAAACCACCGCTGGTAGCGGTGGTTTTT
TTGTTTGCAAGCAGCAGATTACGCGCAGAAAAAAAGGATCTCAAGAAGATCCTTTGATCTTTTCTACGGG
GTCTGACGCTCAGTGGAACGAAAACTCACGTTAAGGGATTTTGGTCATGAGATTATCAAAAAGGATCTTC
ACCTAGATCCTTTTAAATTAAAAATGAAGTTTTAAATCAATCTAAAGTATATATGAGTAAACTTGGTCTG
ACAGTTACCAATGCTTAATCAGTGAGGCACCTATCTCAGCGATCTGTCTATTTCGTTCATCCATAGTTGC
CTGACTCCCCGTCGTGTAGATAACTACGATACGGGAGGGCTTACCATCTGGCCCCAGTGCTGCAATGATA
CCGCGAGACCCACGCTCACCGGCTCCAGATTTATCAGCAATAAACCAGCCAGCCGGAAGGGCCGAGCGCA
GAAGTGGTCCTGCAACTTTATCCGCCTCCATCCAGTCTATTAATTGTTGCCGGGAAGCTAGAGTAAGTAG
TTCGCCAGTTAATAGTTTGCGCAACGTTGTTGCCATTGCTACAGGCATCGTGGTGTCACGCTCGTCGTTT
GGTATGGCTTCATTCAGCTCCGGTTCCCAACGATCAAGGCGAGTTACATGATCCCCCATGTTGTGCAAAA
AAGCGGTTAGCTCCTTCGGTCCTCCGATCGTTGTCAGAAGTAAGTTGGCCGCAGTGTTATCACTCATGGT
TATGGCAGCACTGCATAATTCTCTTACTGTCATGCCATCCGTAAGATGCTTTTCTGTGACTGGTGAGTAC
TCAACCAAGTCATTCTGAGAATAGTGTATGCGGCGACCGAGTTGCTCTTGCCCGGCGTCAATACGGGATA
ATACCGCGCCACATAGCAGAACTTTAAAAGTGCTCATCATTGGAAAACGTTCTTCGGGGCGAAAACTCTC
AAGGATCTTACCGCTGTTGAGATCCAGTTCGATGTAACCCACTCGTGCACCCAACTGATCTTCAGCATCT
TTTACTTTCACCAGCGTTTCTGGGTGAGCAAAAACAGGAAGGCAAAATGCCGCAAAAAAGGGAATAAGGG
CGACACGGAAATGTTGAATACTCATACTCTTCCTTTTTCAATATTATTGAAGCATTTATCAGGGTTATTG
TCTCATGAGCGGATACATATTTGAATGTATTTAGAAAAATAAACAAATAGGGGTTCCGCGCACATTTCCC
CGAAAAGTGCCACCTGACGTCTAAGAAACCATTATTATCATGACATTAACCTATAAAAATAGGCGTATCA
CGAGGCCCTTTCGTCTCGCGCGTTTCGGTGATGACGGTGAAAACCTCTGACACATGCAGCTCCCGGAGAC
GGTCACAGCTTGTCTGTAAGCGGATGCCGGGAGCAGACAAGCCCGTCAGGGCGCGTCAGCGGGTGTTGGC
GGGTGTCGGGGCTGGCTTAACTATGCGGCATCAGAGCAGATTGTACTGAGAGTGCACCATATGCGGTGTG
AAATACCGCACAGATGCGTAAGGAGAAAATACCGCATCAGGAAATTGTAAGCGTTAATATTTTGTTAAAA
TTCGCGTTAAATTTTTGTTAAATCAGCTCATTTTTTAACCAATAGGCCGAAATCGGCAAAATCCCTTATA
AATCAAAAGAATAGACCGAGATAGGGT
[37 nt withheld, positions 7028-7064]
AAAGAACGTGGACTCCAACGTCAAAGG
[49 nt withheld, positions 7092-7140]
T
[91 nt withheld, positions 7142-7232]
G
[124 nt withheld, positions 7234-7357]
CCATTCGCCATTCAGGCTGCGCAACTGTTGGGAAGGGCGATCGGTGCGGGCCTCTTCGCTATTACGCCAG
GCTGCAGGGGGGGGGGGGGGGGGGCCCCCCCCS
Features (pLannotate 1.2.2; 28 found; start..end, strand, type, name):
      8..30      +  promoter       chicken β-actin promoter (fragment): contains a 21-bp deletion relative to the standard chicken β-actin promoter
     41..170     -  repeat_region  AAV2 ITR (fragment): inverted terminal repeat of adeno-associated virus serotype 2 inverted
    187..417     +  CDS            str (fragment): STR_KLEPN - Protein inferred from homology: Swiss-Prot protein existence level 3. The aminoglycoside phosphotransferases achieve inactivation of their antibiotic substrates by phosphorylation. From Klebsiella pneumoniae.
    411..494     +  CDS            large T antigen (fragment): large T antigen from SV40 (simian virus 40)
    517..651     +  polyA_signal   SV40 poly(A) signal: SV40 polyadenylation signal
    670..780     -  CDS            VP48: 3 tandem repeats of the minimal activation domain of herpes simplex virus VP16 (Cheng et al., 2013)
    710..1407    -  CDS            rtTA3 (fragment): reverse tetracycline transactivator 3 activates expression from Tet-responsive promoters in the presence of doxycycline
   1509..1547    -  promoter       minimal CMV promoter: human cytomegalovirus (CMV) immediate early promoter
   1552..1569    -  misc_feature   MCS (fragment): pUC18/19 multiple cloning site
   1579..1606    -  promoter       tetR/tetA promoters (fragment): tetR; overlapping promoters for bacterial tetR and tetA
   1622..1892    -  protein_bind   tetracycline response element: contains seven copies of the tetracycline operator tetO tetracycline repressor TetR
   1906..1951    +  promoter       TRE3GV promoter (fragment): 3rd-generation Tet-responsive promoter that can be activated by binding of Tet-On® 3G, optimized for retroviral and lentiviral vectors
   2015..2031    +  misc_feature   MCS (fragment): multiple cloning site
   2032..3684    +  CDS            luciferase: firefly luciferase; luc+; enhanced luc+ version of the luciferase gene
   3707..3781    +  CDS            small t antigen (fragment): SV40 (simian virus 40) small t antigen
   3783..3848    +  intron         small t intron: SV40 (simian virus 40) small t antigen intron
   3978..3998    +  CDS            SV40 NLS: nuclear localization signal of SV40 (simian virus 40) large T antigen
   4317..4400    +  CDS            large T antigen (fragment): large T antigen from SV40 (simian virus 40)
   4423..4557    +  polyA_signal   SV40 poly(A) signal: SV40 polyadenylation signal
   4609..4652    -  CDS            lacI (fragment): lac repressor; lacI; The lac repressor binds to the lac operator to inhibit transcription in E. coli. This inhibition can be relieved by adding lactose or isopropyl-β-D-thiogalactopyranoside (IPTG).
   4846..5434    -  rep_origin     ori: high-copy-number ColE1/pMB1/pBR322/pUC origin of replication
   5605..6465    -  CDS            AmpR: β-lactamase; bla; confers resistance to ampicillin, carbenicillin, and related antibiotics
   6466..6570    -  promoter       AmpR promoter: bla
   6665..6700    +  CDS            rop (fragment): Rop protein, which maintains plasmids at low copy number; rop
   6802..6901    +  misc_feature   bom (fragment): basis of mobility region from pBR322
   6929..7357    -  rep_origin     f1 ori (sequence partly withheld): f1 bacteriophage origin of replication; arrow indicates direction of (+) strand synthesis
   7361..7427    -  CDS            lacZα (fragment): LacZα fragment of β-galactosidase; lacZ fragment
   7436..7452    +  promoter       chicken β-actin promoter (fragment): contains a 21-bp deletion relative to the standard chicken β-actin promoter
