[The description below was written by a language model from this plasmid's Addgene catalogue record and pLannotate feature annotations shown in this document.]
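Description:
pAC1-V16-Luc is an AAV transfer plasmid built on the pAC1 backbone that carries a self-contained, doxycycline-inducible (Tet-On) expression cassette with firefly luciferase as the reporter. In bacteria it is maintained as a high-copy plasmid through a ColE1/pUC-type origin and selected with ampicillin via the β-lactamase gene. An f1 origin is also present.

The core of the payload is a bidirectional tetracycline-responsive promoter: a central tetracycline response element with seven tetO copies, flanked on each side by a minimal promoter. In one direction it drives a reverse tetracycline transactivator, annotated by similarity as an rtTA3-like sequence with a VP16-derived minimal activation domain; the "V16" in the name presumably refers to the rtTA variant, though the record does not define it. In the other direction it drives the Photinus pyralis luciferase coding sequence (luc+ version), followed by SV40 small t intron sequences. Each transcription unit ends in an SV40 polyadenylation signal. Because rtTA is itself under the Tet-responsive promoter, the system is autoregulatory: doxycycline lets basal rtTA bind the tetO sites, boosting both its own expression and that of luciferase, all from a single vector.

The catalogue lists the insert as 1300 bp, whereas the annotated luciferase ORF spans about 1.65 kb. The feature table comes from a partial NGS assembly and detects only one AAV2 ITR fragment, upstream of the rtTA unit. The second ITR expected for packaging is not annotated, possibly because ITRs assemble poorly. Several short hits, such as the chicken β-actin, str, lacI and rop fragments, are probably incidental matches. The construct serves as a reporter for assessing doxycycline-regulated expression from a regulatable AAV vector, and the associated work applied that vector design to GDNF delivery.
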