Addgene plasmid #122034: pAC1-V16-Luc
Purpose: AAV vector, pTet bidi (bidirectional tetracycline-responsive promoter) driving Tet-dependent rtTA and Luciferase expression
Depositing lab: Liliane Tenenbaum. Depositing organization: Centre Hospitalier Universitaire Vaudois (CHUV). Publication: A regulatable AAV vector mediating GDNF biological effects at clinically-approved sub-antimicrobial doxycycline doses. Chtarto A, Humbert-Claude M, Bockstael O, Das AT, Boutry S, Breger LS, Klaver B, Melas C, Barroso-Chinea P, Gonzalez-Hernandez T, Muller RN, DeWitte O, Levivier M, Lundberg C, Berkhout B, Tenenbaum L. Mol Ther Methods Clin Dev. 2016 Mar 30;5:16027. doi: 10.1038/mtm.2016.27. eCollection 2016. S2329-0501(16)30169-3 PubMed 27069954.
Backbone
  Vector backbone: pAC1
  Backbone manufacturer: Chtarto et al 2003 GeneTher 10 (84-94)
  Vector type: AAV
Growth in bacteria
  Bacterial resistance: Ampicillin, 100 μg/mL
  Growth temperature: 37°C
  Growth strain: NEB Stable
  Copy number: High Copy
Gene/Insert
  Gene/Insert name: Luciferase
  Species: Photinus pyralis (Firefly)
  Insert size (bp): 1300
  Cloning method: Restriction Enzyme; 5′ cloning site unknown (unknown if destroyed); 3′ cloning site unknown (unknown if destroyed)
  Sequencing primers: 5′ n/a
Terms and licenses: Academic/Nonprofit Terms; Industry Terms: Not Available to Industry
How to cite: pAC1-V16-Luc was a gift from Liliane Tenenbaum (Addgene plasmid # 122034 ; http://n2t.net/addgene:122034 ; RRID:Addgene_122034)
